Addgene plasmid #1353: pPS1372
Depositing lab: Pamela Silver. Depositing organization: Dana-Farber Cancer Institute. Publication: A member of the Ran-binding protein family, Yrb2p, is involved in nuclear protein export. Taura T, Krebber H, Silver PA. Proc Natl Acad Sci U S A 1998 Jun 23;95(13):7427-32. 10.1073/pnas.95.13.7427 PubMed 9636166.
Backbone
  Vector backbone: na
  Vector type: Yeast Expression
  Selectable markers: URA3
Growth in bacteria
  Bacterial resistance: Ampicillin, 100 μg/mL
  Growth temperature: 37°C
  Growth strain: DH5alpha
  Copy number: High Copy
Gene/Insert
  Gene/Insert name: pADH-NLS-NES-GFP2
  Species: na
  Cloning method: Restriction Enzyme
  Sequencing primers: 5′ na
Terms and licenses: Academic/Nonprofit Terms; Industry Terms: Not Available to Industry
Depositor comments: PCR fragments encoding ADH1 promoter, simian virus 40 (SV40) NLS, protein kinase inhibitor (PKI) NES, and GFP inserted into GFP plasmid pKG50, 2 micron ori. NLS-NES-GFP encodes a 63-kDa fusion protein. See author's map.
How to cite: pPS1372 was a gift from Pamela Silver (Addgene plasmid # 1353 ; http://n2t.net/addgene:1353 ; RRID:Addgene_1353)
