[The description below was written by a language model from this plasmid's Addgene catalogue record.]
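Description:
pPS1372 is a yeast expression plasmid that carries a nucleocytoplasmic shuttling reporter, recorded as pADH-NLS-NES-GFP2. The catalogue lists no formal backbone name, but the depositor notes state that it was built by inserting PCR fragments into the GFP plasmid pKG50 using restriction enzyme cloning. It carries a 2 micron origin, which supports multicopy episomal maintenance in Saccharomyces cerevisiae, and the URA3 marker for selection in uracil-auxotrophic yeast strains. In E. coli it is propagated as a high-copy plasmid under ampicillin selection. No feature table accompanies the record, so the precise layout of elements, including any terminator, is not stated beyond a reference to the author's map.

The payload is driven by the yeast ADH1 promoter, a strong promoter commonly used for constitutive expression. It directs production of a fusion protein combining the simian virus 40 nuclear localization signal, the leucine-rich nuclear export signal of protein kinase inhibitor (PKI), and GFP. The "GFP2" in the insert name, together with insertion of a GFP fragment into a plasmid that already carries GFP and the stated fusion size of 63 kDa, is consistent with two tandem GFP copies, although the record does not say so explicitly. A reporter of that size would be less prone to passive diffusion through nuclear pores.

Because the fusion carries competing import and export signals, its steady-state distribution between nucleus and cytoplasm reflects the balance of the two transport pathways. Nuclear accumulation of fluorescence indicates impaired export. The associated publication concerns the role of the Ran-binding protein family member Yrb2p in nuclear protein export, which fits use of this construct as a live-cell assay for export defects in yeast mutants.
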