>Addgene plasmid #1353 | pPS1372 | addgene partial sequence | sequence record 93827 | yADH1-F 5'-ATACGGCCTTCCTTCCAGTT-3'
AAGTTTGCTGTCTTGCTATCAAGTATAAATAGACCTGCAATTATTAATCTTTTGTTTCCTCGTCATTGTT
CTCGTTCCCTTTCTTCCTTGTTTCTTTTTCTGCACAATATTTCAAGCTATACCAAGCATACAATAAGCAT
CGATGGGTGCTCCTCCAAAAAAGAAGAGAAAGGTAGCTGGTATCAATAAAGACATCCCCGGGTTAGCCTT
GAAATTAGCAGGTCTTGATATCAACAAGACAGGAATCGACAAAAATATCGGTGAATTCATGGCTAGCAAA
GGAGAAGAACTCTTCACTGGAGTTGTCCCAATTCTTGTTGAATTAGATGGTGATGTTAATGGGCACAAAT
TTTCTGTCAGTGGAGAGGGTGAAGGTGATGCAACATACGGAAAACTTACCCTTAAATTTATTTGCACTAC
TGGAAAACTACCTGTTCCATGGCCAACACTTGTCACTACTTTCACTTATGGTGTTCAGTGCTTTTCAAGA
TACCCGGATCATATGAAACGGCATGACTTTTTCAAGAGTGCCATGCCCGAAGGTTATGTACAGGAAAGAA
CTATATTTTTCAAAGATGACGGGAACTACAAGACACGTGCTGAAGTCAAGTTTGAAGGTGATACCCTTGT
TAATAGAATCGAGTTAAAAGGTATTGATTTTAAAGAAGATGGAAACATTCTTGGGCACAAATTGGAATAC
AACTATAACTCACACAATGTATACATCATGGCAGACAAACAAAAGAATGGAATCAAAGCTAACTTCAAAA
TTAGACACAACATTGAAGATGGAAGCGTTCAACTAGCAGACCATTATCAACAAAATACTCCAATTGGCGA
TGGCCCTGTCCTTTTACCAGACAACCATTACCTGTCCACACAATCTGCCCTTTCGAAAGATCCCAACGAA
AAGAGAGACCACATGGTCCTTCTTGAGTTTGTAACAGCTGCTGGGATTACACATGGCATGGATGAACTAT
ACAAAGCTCGAGCTATGGCTAGCAAAGGAGAAGAACTCTTCACTGGAGTTGTC
